>Addgene plasmid #232895 | pML107-SAM50 | addgene full sequence | sequence record 470389 | Addgene NGS Result
GTAAAACGACGGCCAGTGAGCGCGCGTAATACGACTCACTATAGGGCGAATTGGGTACCGGGCCCCCCCT
CGAGGTCGACGGTATCGATAAGCTTGATATCGAATTCAGTCTACTAGTCAGTTCGAGTTTATCATTATCA
ATACTGCCATTTCAAAGAATACGTAAATAATTAATAGTAGTGATTTTCCTAACTTTATTTAGTCAAAAAA
TTAGCCTTTTAATTCTGCTGTAACCCGTACATGCCCAAAATAGGGGGCGGGTTACACAGAATATATAACA
TCGTAGGTGTCTGGGTGAACAGTTTATTCCTGGCATCCACTAAATATAATGGAGCCCGCTTTTTAAGCTG
GCATCCAGAAAAAAAAAGAATCCCAGCACCAAAATATTGTTTTCTTCACCAACCATCAGTTCATAGGTCC
ATTCTCTTAGCGCAACTACAGAGAACAGGGGCACAAACAGGCAAAAAACGGGCACAACCTCAATGGAGTG
ATGCAACCTGCCTGGAGTAAATGATGACACAAGGCAATTGACCCACGCATGTATCTATCTCATTTTCTTA
CACCTTCTATTACCTTCTGCTCTCTCTGATTTGGAAAAAGCTGAAAAAAAAGGTTGAAACCAGTTCCCTG
AAATTATTCCCCTACTTGACTAATAAGTATATAAAGACGGTAGGTATTGATTGTAATTCTGTAAATCTAT
TTCTTAAACTTCTTAAATTCTACTTTTATAGTTAGTCTTTTTTTTAGTTTTAAAACACCAAGAACTTAGT
TTCGAATAAACACACATAAACAAACAAAAGATCTGATATGGATCGAATTAGATCTCGCCACCATGGACAA
GAAGTATTCTATCGGACTGGACATCGGGACTAATAGCGTCGGGTGGGCCGTCATCACTGACGAGTACAAG
GTGCCCTCTAAGAAGTTCAAGGTGCTCGGGAACACCGACCGGCATTCCATCAAGAAAAATCTGATCGGAG
CTCTCCTCTTTGATTCAGGGGAGACCGCTGAAGCAACCCGCCTCAAGCGGACTGCTAGACGGCGGTACAC
CAGGAGGAAGAACCGGATTTGTTACCTTCAAGAGATATTCTCCAACGAAATGGCAAAGGTCGACGACAGC
TTCTTCCATAGGCTGGAAGAATCATTCCTCGTGGAAGAGGATAAGAAGCATGAACGGCATCCCATCTTCG
GTAATATCGTCGACGAGGTGGCCTATCACGAGAAATACCCAACCATCTACCATCTTCGCAAAAAGCTGGT
GGACTCAACCGACAAGGCAGACCTCCGGCTTATCTACCTGGCCCTGGCCCACATGATTAAGTTCAGAGGC
CACTTCCTGATCGAGGGCGACCTCAATCCTGACAATAGCGATGTGGATAAACTGTTCATCCAGCTGGTGC
AGACTTACAACCAGCTCTTTGAAGAGAACCCCATCAATGCAAGCGGAGTCGATGCCAAGGCCATTCTGTC
AGCCCGGCTGTCAAAGAGCCGCAGACTTGAGAATCTTATCGCTCAGCTGCCGGGTGAAAAGAAAAATGGA
CTGTTCGGGAACCTGATTGCTCTTTCACTTGGGCTGACTCCCAATTTCAAGTCTAATTTCGACCTGGCAG
AGGATGCCAAGCTGCAACTGTCCAAGGACACCTATGATGACGATCTCGACAACCTCCTGGCCCAGATCGG
TGACCAATACGCCGACCTTTTCCTTGCTGCTAAGAATCTTTCTGACGCCATCCTGCTGTCTGACATTCTC
CGCGTGAACACTGAAATCACCAAGGCCCCTCTTTCAGCTTCAATGATTAAGCGGTATGATGAGCACCACC
AGGACCTGACCCTGCTTAAGGCACTCGTCCGGCAGCAGCTTCCGGAGAAGTACAAGGAAATCTTCTTTGA
CCAGTCAAAGAATGGATACGCCGGCTACATCGACGGAGGTGCCTCCCAAGAGGAATTTTATAAGTTTATC
AAACCTATCCTTGAGAAGATGGACGGCACCGAAGAGCTCCTCGTGAAACTGAATCGGGAGGATCTGCTGC
GGAAGCAGCGCACTTTCGACAATGGGAGCATTCCCCACCAGATCCATCTTGGGGAGCTTCACGCCATCCT
TCGGCGCCAAGAGGACTTCTACCCCTTTCTTAAGGACAACAGGGAGAAGATTGAGAAAATTCTCACTTTC
CGCATCCCCTACTACGTGGGACCCCTCGCCAGAGGAAATAGCCGGTTTGCTTGGATGACCAGAAAGTCAG
AAGAAACTATCACTCCCTGGAACTTCGAAGAGGTGGTGGACAAGGGAGCCAGCGCTCAGTCATTCATCGA
ACGGATGACTAACTTCGATAAGAACCTCCCCAATGAGAAGGTCCTGCCGAAACATTCCCTGCTCTACGAG
TACTTTACCGTGTACAACGAGCTGACCAAGGTGAAATATGTCACCGAAGGGATGAGGAAGCCCGCATTCC
TGTCAGGCGAACAAAAGAAGGCAATTGTGGACCTTCTGTTCAAGACCAATAGAAAGGTGACCGTGAAGCA
GCTGAAGGAGGACTATTTCAAGAAAATTGAATGCTTCGACTCTGTGGAGATTAGCGGGGTCGAAGATCGG
TTCAACGCAAGCCTGGGTACCTACCATGATCTGCTTAAGATCATCAAGGACAAGGATTTTCTGGACAATG
AGGAGAAAGAGGACATCCTTGAGGACATTGTCCTGACTCTCACTCTGTTCGAGGACCGGGAAATGATCGA
GGAGAGGCTTAAGACCTACGCCCATCTGTTCGACGATAAAGTGATGAAGCAACTTAAACGGAGAAGATAT
ACCGGATGGGGACGCCTTAGCCGCAAACTCATCAACGGAATCCGGGACAAACAGAGCGGAAAGACCATTC
TTGATTTCCTTAAGAGCGACGGATTCGCTAATCGCAACTTCATGCAACTTATCCATGATGATTCCCTGAC
CTTTAAGGAGGACATCCAGAAGGCCCAAGTGTCTGGACAAGGTGACTCACTGCACGAGCATATCGCAAAT
CTGGCTGGTTCACCCGCTATTAAGAAGGGTATTCTCCAGACCGTGAAAGTCGTGGACGAGCTGGTCAAGG
TGATGGGTCGCCATAAACCAGAGAACATTGTCATCGAGATGGCCAGGGAAAACCAGACTACCCAGAAGGG
ACAGAAGAACAGCAGGGAGCGGATGAAAAGAATTGAGGAAGGGATTAAGGAGCTCGGGTCACAGATCCTT
AAAGAGCACCCGGTGGAAAACACCCAGCTTCAGAATGAGAAGCTCTATCTGTACTACCTTCAAAATGGAC
GCGATATGTATGTGGACCAAGAGCTTGATATCAACAGGCTCTCAGACTACGACGTGGACCACATCGTCCC
TCAGAGCTTCCTCAAAGACGACTCAATTGACAATAAGGTGCTGACTCGCTCAGACAAGAACCGGGGAAAG
TCAGATAACGTGCCCTCAGAGGAAGTCGTGAAAAAGATGAAGAACTATTGGCGCCAGCTTCTGAACGCAA
AGCTAATCACTCAGCGGAAGTTCGACAATCTCACTAAGGCTGAGAGGGGCGGACTGAGCGAACTGGACAA
AGCAGGATTCATTAAACGGCAACTTGTGGAGACTCGGCAGATTACTAAACATGTAGCCCAAATCCTTGAC
TCACGCATGAATACCAAGTACGACGAAAACGACAAACTTATCCGCGAGGTGAAGGTGATTACCCTGAAGT
CCAAGCTGGTCAGCGATTTCAGAAAGGACTTTCAATTCTACAAAGTGCGGGAGATCAATAACTATCATCA
TGCTCATGACGCATATCTGAATGCCGTGGTGGGAACCGCCCTAATCAAGAAGTACCCAAAGCTGGAAAGC
GAGTTCGTGTACGGAGACTACAAGGTCTACGACGTGCGCAAGATGATTGCCAAATCTGAGCAGGAGATCG
GAAAGGCCACCGCAAAGTACTTCTTCTACAGCAACATCATGAATTTCTTCAAGACCGAAATCACCCTTGC
AAACGGTGAGATCCGGAAGAGGCCGCTCATCGAGACTAATGGGGAGACTGGCGAAATCGTGTGGGACAAG
GGCAGAGATTTCGCTACCGTGCGCAAAGTGCTTTCTATGCCTCAAGTGAACATCGTGAAGAAAACCGAGG
TGCAAACCGGAGGCTTTTCTAAGGAATCAATCCTCCCCAAGCGCAACTCCGACAAGCTCATTGCAAGGAA
GAAGGATTGGGACCCTAAGAAGTACGGCGGATTCGATTCACCAACTGTGGCTTATTCTGTCCTGGTCGTG
GCTAAGGTGGAAAAAGGAAAGTCTAAGAAGCTCAAGAGCGTGAAGGAACTGCTGGGTATCACCATTATGG
AGCGCAGCTCCTTCGAGAAGAACCCAATTGACTTTCTCGAAGCCAAAGGTTACAAGGAAGTCAAGAAGGA
CCTTATCATCAAGCTCCCAAAGTATAGCCTGTTCGAACTGGAGAATGGGCGGAAGCGGATGCTCGCCTCC
GCTGGCGAACTTCAGAAGGGTAATGAGCTGGCTCTCCCCTCCAAGTACGTGAATTTCCTCTACCTTGCAA
GCCATTACGAGAAGCTGAAGGGGAGCCCCGAGGACAACGAGCAAAAGCAACTGTTTGTGGAGCAGCATAA
GCATTATCTGGACGAGATCATTGAGCAGATTTCCGAGTTTTCTAAACGCGTCATTCTCGCTGATGCCAAC
CTCGATAAAGTCCTTAGCGCATACAATAAGCACAGAGACAAACCAATTCGGGAGCAGGCTGAGAATATCA
TCCACCTGTTCACCCTCACCAATCTTGGTGCCCCTGCCGCATTCAAGTACTTCGACACCACCATCGACCG
GAAACGCTATACCTCCACCAAAGAAGTGCTGGACGCCACCCTCATCCACCAGAGCATCACCGGACTTTAC
GAAACTCGGATTGACCTCTCACAGCTCGGAGGGGATGAGGGAGCTCCCAAGAAAAAGCGCAAGGTAGGTA
GTTCCGGATCCTAGACTCTCGAGGCGAATTTCTTATGATTTATGATTTTTATTATTAAATAAGTTATAAA
AAAAATAAGTGTATACAAATTTTAAAGTGACTCTTAGGTTTTAAAACGAAAATTCTTATTCTTGAGTAAC
TCTTTCCTGTAGGTCAGGTTGCTTTCTCAGGTATAGCATGAGGTCGCTCTTATTGACCACACCTCTACCG
GCATGCCGAGCAAATGCCTGCAAATCGCTCCCCATTTCTCTAGAGCGGCCGTGGTATCGTTTAGATTGGC
AATTACAGTGTCTTAGCTCACATGCTTATAACTAATTACATGACTCGAAGACATAAAAAACAAAAAAAGC
ACCACCGACTCGGTGCCACTTTTTCAAGTTGATAACGGACTAGCCTTATTTTAACTTGCTATTTCTAGCT
CTAAAACCTGTTCTTACATAAACTATTGATCATTTATCTTTCACTGCGGAGAAGTTTCGAACGCCGAAAC
ATGCGCACCAACTTTCACTTCTACAGCGTTTGACCAAAATCTTTTGAACAGAACATTGTAGGGTGTGAAA
AAATGCGCACCTTTACCGCTAGCCCAAGAGGGCACTACAAAATCTAGAGTTGTACTTCAAACGTACATGT
AATCACCTTGTATATACTCGAAAGAAAACATCAAGTTTCTGTATAAATATGAGTGAAAGCATAATCATAC
ATTATCTTTTCAAAGATTGTCCGCGGTGGAGCTCCAGCTTTTGTTCCCTTTAGTGAGGGTTAATTGCGCG
CTTGGCGTAATCATGGTCATAGCTGTTTCCTGTGTGAAATTGTTATCCGCTCACAATTCCACACAACATA
CGAGCCGGAAGCATAAAGTGTAAAGCCTGGGGTGCCTAATGAGTGAGCTAACTCACATTAATTGCGTTGC
GCTCACTGCCCGCTTTCCAGTCGGGAAACCTGTCGTGCCAGCTGCATTAATGAATCGGCCAACGCGCGGG
GAGAGGCGGTTTGCGTATTGGGCGCTCTTCCGCTTCCTCGCTCACTGACTCGCTGCGCTCGGTCGTTCGG
CTGCGGCGAGCGGTATCAGCTCACTCAAAGGCGGTAATACGGTTATCCACAGAATCAGGGGATAACGCAG
GAAAGAACATGTGAGCAAAAGGCCAGCAAAAGGCCAGGAACCGTAAAAAGGCCGCGTTGCTGGCGTTTTT
CCATAGGCTCCGCCCCCCTGACGAGCATCACAAAAATCGACGCTCAAGTCAGAGGTGGCGAAACCCGACA
GGACTATAAAGATACCAGGCGTTTCCCCCTGGAAGCTCCCTCGTGCGCTCTCCTGTTCCGACCCTGCCGC
TTACCGGATACCTGTCCGCCTTTCTCCCTTCGGGAAGCGTGGCGCTTTCTCATAGCTCACGCTGTAGGTA
TCTCAGTTCGGTGTAGGTCGTTCGCTCCAAGCTGGGCTGTGTGCACGAACCCCCCGTTCAGCCCGACCGC
TGCGCCTTATCCGGTAACTATCGTCTTGAGTCCAACCCGGTAAGACACGACTTATCGCCACTGGCAGCAG
CCACTGGTAACAGGATTAGCAGAGCGAGGTATGTAGGCGGTGCTACAGAGTTCTTGAAGTGGTGGCCTAA
CTACGGCTACACTAGAAGAACAGTATTTGGTATCTGCGCTCTGCTGAAGCCAGTTACCTTCGGAAAAAGA
GTTGGTAGCTCTTGATCCGGCAAACAAACCACCGCTGGTAGCGGTGGTTTTTTTGTTTGCAAGCAGCAGA
TTACGCGCAGAAAAAAAGGATCTCAAGAAGATCCTTTGATCTTTTCTACGGGGTCTGACGCTCAGTGGAA
CGAAAACTCACGTTAAGGGATTTTGGTCATGAGATTATCAAAAAGGATCTTCACCTAGATCCTTTTAAAT
TAAAAATGAAGTTTTAAATCAATCTAAAGTATATATGAGTAAACTTGGTCTGACAGTTACCAATGCTTAA
TCAGTGAGGCACCTATCTCAGCGATCTGTCTATTTCGTTCATCCATAGTTGCCTGACTCCCCGTCGTGTA
GATAACTACGATACGGGAGGGCTTACCATCTGGCCCCAGTGCTGCAATGATACCGCGAGACCCACGCTCA
CCGGCTCCAGATTTATCAGCAATAAACCAGCCAGCCGGAAGGGCCGAGCGCAGAAGTGGTCCTGCAACTT
TATCCGCCTCCATCCAGTCTATTAATTGTTGCCGGGAAGCTAGAGTAAGTAGTTCGCCAGTTAATAGTTT
GCGCAACGTTGTTGCCATTGCTACAGGCATCGTGGTGTCACGCTCGTCGTTTGGTATGGCTTCATTCAGC
TCCGGTTCCCAACGATCAAGGCGAGTTACATGATCCCCCATGTTGTGCAAAAAAGCGGTTAGCTCCTTCG
GTCCTCCGATCGTTGTCAGAAGTAAGTTGGCCGCAGTGTTATCACTCATGGTTATGGCAGCACTGCATAA
TTCTCTTACTGTCATGCCATCCGTAAGATGCTTTTCTGTGACTGGTGAGTACTCAACCAAGTCATTCTGA
GAATAGTGTATGCGGCGACCGAGTTGCTCTTGCCCGGCGTCAATACGGGATAATACCGCGCCACATAGCA
GAACTTTAAAAGTGCTCATCATTGGAAAACGTTCTTCGGGGCGAAAACTCTCAAGGATCTTACCGCTGTT
GAGATCCAGTTCGATGTAACCCACTCGTGCACCCAACTGATCTTCAGCATCTTTTACTTTCACCAGCGTT
TCTGGGTGAGCAAAAACAGGAAGGCAAAATGCCGCAAAAAAGGGAATAAGGGCGACACGGAAATGTTGAA
TACTCATACTCTTCCTTTTTCAATATTATTGAAGCATTTATCAGGGTTATTGTCTCATGAGCGGATACAT
ATTTGAATGTATTTAGAAAAATAAACAAATAGGGGTTCCGCGCACATTTCCCCGAAAAGTGCCACCTGAA
CGAAGCATCTGTGCTTCATTTTGTAGAACAAAAATGCAACGCGAGAGCGCTAATTTTTCAAACAAAGAAT
CTGAGCTGCATTTTTACAGAACAGAAATGCAACGCGAAAGCGCTATTTTACCAACGAAGAATCTGTGCTT
CATTTTTGTAAAACAAAAATGCAACGCGAGAGCGCTAATTTTTCAAACAAAGAATCTGAGCTGCATTTTT
ACAGAACAGAAATGCAACGCGAGAGCGCTATTTTACCAACAAAGAATCTATACTTCTTTTTTGTTCTACA
AAAATGCATCCCGAGAGCGCTATTTTTCTAACAAAGCATCTTAGATTACTTTTTTTCTCCTTTGTGCGCT
CTATAATGCAGTCTCTTGATAACTTTTTGCACTGTAGGTCCGTTAAGGTTAGAAGAAGGCTACTTTGGTG
TCTATTTTCTCTTCCATAAAAAAAGCCTGACTCCACTTCCCGCGTTTACTGATTACTAGCGAAGCTGCGG
GTGCATTTTTTCAAGATAAAGGCATCCCCGATTATATTCTATACCGATGTGGATTGCGCATACTTTGTGA
ACAGAAAGTGATAGCGTTGATGATTCTTCATTGGTCAGAAAATTATGAACGGTTTCTTCTATTTTGTCTC
TATATACTACGTATAGGAAATGTTTACATTTTCGTATTGTTTTCGATTCACTCTATGAATAGTTCTTACT
ACAATTTTTTTGTCTAAAGAGTAATACTAGAGATAAACATAAAAAATGTAGAGGTCGAGTTTAGATGCAA
GTTCAAGGAGCGAAAGGTGGATGGGTAGGTTATATAGGGATATAGCACAGAGATATATAGCAAAGAGATA
CTTTTGAGCAATGTTTGTGGAAGCGGTATTCGCAATATTTTAGTAGCTCGTTACAGTCCGGTGCGTTTTT
GGTTTTTTGAAAGTGCGTCTTCAGAGCGCTTTTGGTTTTCAAAAGCGCTCTGAAGTTCCTATACTTTCTA
GCTAGAGAATAGGAACTTCGGAATAGGAACTTCAAAGCGTTTCCGAAAACGAGCGCTTCCGAAAATGCAA
CGCGAGCTGCGCACATACAGCTCACTGTTCACGTCGCACCTATATCTGCGTGTTGCCTGTATATATATAT
ACATGAGAAGAACGGCATAGTGCGTGTTTATGCTTAAATGCGTACTTATATGCGTCTATTTATGTAGGAT
GAAAGGTAGTCTAGTACCTCCTGTGATATTATCCCATTCCATGCGGGGTATCGTATGCTTCCTTCAGCAC
TACCCTTTAGCTGTTCTATATGCTGCCACTCCTCAATTGGATTAGTCTCATCCTTCAATGCTATCATTTC
CTTTGATATTGGATCATACTAAGAAACCATTATTATCATGACATTAACCTATAAAAATAGGCGTATCACG
AGGCCCTTTCGTCTCGCGCGTTTCGGTGATGACGGTGAAAACCTCTGACACATGCAGCTCCCGGAGACGG
TCACAGCTTGTCTGTAAGCGGATGCCGGGAGCAGACAAGCCCGTCAGGGCGCGTCAGCGGGTGTTGGCGG
GTGTCGGGGCTGGCTTAACTATGCGGCATCAGAGCAGATTGTACTGAGAGTGCACCATATCGACTACGTC
GTTAAGGCCGTTTCTGACAGAGTAAAATTCTTGAGGGAACTTTCACCATTATGGGAAATGGTTCAAGAAG
GTATTGACTTAAACTCCATCAAATGGTCAGGTCATTGAGTGTTTTTTATTTGTTGTATTTTTTTTTTTTT
AGAGAAAATCCTCCAATATATAAATTAGGAATCATAGTTTCATGATTTTCTGTTACACCTAACTTTTTGT
GTGGTGCCCTCCTCCTTGTCAATATTAATGTTAAAGTGCAATTCTTTTTCCTTATCACGTTGAGCCATTA
GTATCAATTTGCTTACCTGTATTCCTTTACATCCTCCTTTTTCTCCTTCTTGATAAATGTATGTAGATTG
CGTATATAGTTTCGTCTACCCTATGAACATATTCCATTTTGTAATTTCGTGTCGTTTCTATTATGAATTT
CATTTATAAAGTTTATGTACAAATATCATAAAAAAAGAGAATCTTTTTAAGCAAGGATTTTCTTAACTTC
TTCGGCGACAGCATCACCGACTTCGGTGGTACTGTTGGAACCACCTAAATCACCAGTTCTGATACCTGCA
TCCAAAACCTTTTTAACTGCATCTTCAATGGCCTTACCTTCTTCAGGCAAGTTCAATGACAATTTCAACA
TCATTGCAGCAGACAAGATAGTGGCGATAGGGTTGACCTTATTCTTTGGCAAATCTGGAGCAGAACCGTG
GCATGGTTCGTACAAACCAAATGCGGTGTTCTTGTCTGGCAAAGAGGCCAAGGACGCAGATGGCAACAAA
CCCAAGGAACCTGGGATAACGGAGGCTTCATCGGAGATGATATCACCAAACATGTTGCTGGTGATTATAA
TACCATTTAGGTGGGTTGGGTTCTTAACTAGGATCATGGCGGCAGAATCAATCAATTGATGTTGAACCTT
CAATGTAGGAAATTCGTTCTTGATGGTTTCCTCCACAGTTTTTCTCCATAATCTTGAAGAGGCCAAAACA
TTAGCTTTATCCAAGGACCAAATAGGCAATGGTGGCTCATGTTGTAGGGCCATGAAAGCGGCCATTCTTG
TGATTCTTTGCACTTCTGGAACGGTGTATTGTTCACTATCCCAAGCGACACCATCACCATCGTCTTCCTT
TCTCTTACCAAAGTAAATACCTCCCACTAATTCTCTGACAACAACGAAGTCAGTACCTTTAGCAAATTGT
GGCTTGATTGGAGATAAGTCTAAAAGAGAGTCGGATGCAAAGTTACATGGTCTTAAGTTGGCGTACAATT
GAAGTTCTTTACGGATTTTTAGTAAACCTTGTTCAGGTCTAACACTACCTGTACCCCATTTAGGACCACC
CACAGCACCTAACAAAACGGCATCAGCCTTCTTGGAGGCTTCCAGCGCCTCATCTGGAAGTGGAACACCT
GTAGCATCTATAGCAGCACCACCAATTAAATGATTTTCGAAATCGAACTTGACATTGGAACGAACATCAG
AAATAGCTTTAAGAACCTTAATGGCTTCGGCTGTGATTTCTTGACCAACGTGGTCACCTGGCAAAACGAC
GATCTTCTTAGGGGCAGACATTAGAATGGTATATCCTTGAAATATATATATATATATTGCTGAAATGTAA
AAGGTAAGAAAAGTTAGAAAGTAAGACGATTGCTAACCACCTATTGGAAAAAACAATAGGTCCTTAAATA
ATATTGTCAACTTCAAGTATTGTGATGCAAGCATTTAGTCATGAACGCTTCTCTATTCTATATGAAAAGC
CGGTTCCGGCGCTCTCACCTTTCCTTTTTCTCCCAATTTTTCAGTTGAAAAAGGTATATGCGTCAGGCGA
CCTCTGAAATTAACAAAAAATTTCCAGTCATCGAATTTGATTCTGTGCGATAGCGCCCCTGTGTGTTCTC
GTTATGTTGAGGAAAAAAATAATGGTTGCTAAGAGATTCGAACTCTTGCATCTTACGATACCTGAGTATT
CCCACAGTTAACTGCGGTCAAGATATTTCTTGAATCAGGCGCCTTAGACCGCTCGGCCAAACAACCAATT
ACTTGTTGAGAAATAGAGTATAATTATCCTATAAATATAACGTTTTTGAACACACATGAACAAGGAAGTA
CAGGACAATTGATTTTGAAGAGAATGTGGATTTTGATGTAATTGTTGGGATTCCATTTTTAATAAGGCAA
TAATATTAGGTATGTAGATATACTAGAAGTTCTCCTCGACCGGTCGATATGCGGTGTGAAATACCGCACA
GATGCGTAAGGAGAAAATACCGCATCAGGAAATTGTAAGCGTTAATATTTTGTTAAAATTCGCGTTAAAT
TTTTGTTAAATCAGCTCATTTTTTAACCAATAGGCCGAAATCGGCAAAATCCCTTATAAATCAAAAGAAT
AGACCGAGATAGGGT
[37 nt withheld, positions 11916-11952]
AAAGAACGTGGACTCCAACGTCAAAGG
[49 nt withheld, positions 11980-12028]
T
[91 nt withheld, positions 12030-12120]
G
[124 nt withheld, positions 12122-12245]
CCATTCGCCATTCAGGCTGCGCAACTGTTGGGAAGGGCGATCGGTGCGGGCCTCTTCGCTATTACGCCAG
CTGGCGAAAGGGGGATGTGCTGCAAGGCGATTAAGTTGGGTAACGCCAGGGTTTTCCCAGTCACGACGTT
Features (pLannotate 1.2.2; 26 found; start..end, strand, type, name):
     27..45      +  promoter       T7 promoter: promoter for bacteriophage T7 RNA polymerase
     54..107     -  misc_feature   MCS (fragment): pBluescript multiple cloning site
    132..798     +  promoter       GAP promoter: S. cerevisiae TDH3; promoter for glyceraldehyde-3-phosphate dehydrogenase
    833..4936    +  CDS            cas9: CAS9_STRP1 - Also known as csn1 From Streptococcus pyogenes serotype M1.
   4994..5181    +  terminator     ADH1 terminator: S. cerevisiae ADH1; transcription terminator for the S. cerevisiae alcohol dehydrogenase 1 (ADH1) gene
   5299..5318    -  terminator     SUP4 terminator: transcription terminator for the S. cerevisiae SUP4 tRNA gene
   5323..5397    -  misc_RNA       gRNA scaffold: guide RNA scaffold for the Streptococcus pyogenes CRISPR/Cas9 system
   5418..5686    -  promoter       SNR52 promoter: promoter for the S. cerevisiae small nucleolar RNA gene SNR52
   5717..5735    -  promoter       T3 promoter: promoter for bacteriophage T3 RNA polymerase
   5778..5800    -  protein_bind   lac operator (fragment): The lac repressor binds to the lac operator to inhibit transcription in E. coli. This inhibition can be relieved by adding lactose or isopropyl-β-D-thiogalactopyranoside (IPTG). lac repressor encoded by lacI
   5804..5834    -  promoter       lac promoter: promoter for the E. coli lac operon
   5849..5870    -  protein_bind   CAP binding site: CAP binding activates transcription in the presence of cAMP. E. coli catabolite activator protein
   5883..5975    -  CDS            lacI (fragment): lac repressor; lacI; The lac repressor binds to the lac operator to inhibit transcription in E. coli. This inhibition can be relieved by adding lactose or isopropyl-β-D-thiogalactopyranoside (IPTG).
   6158..6746    -  rep_origin     ori: high-copy-number ColE1/pMB1/pBR322/pUC origin of replication
   6917..7777    -  CDS            AmpR: β-lactamase; bla; confers resistance to ampicillin, carbenicillin, and related antibiotics
   7778..7882    -  promoter       AmpR promoter: bla
   7909..9255    -  rep_origin     2μ ori: yeast 2μ plasmid origin of replication
   9323..9358    +  CDS            rop (fragment): Rop protein, which maintains plasmids at low copy number; rop
   9460..9510    +  misc_feature   bom (fragment): basis of mobility region from pBR322
   9509..9625    +  CDS            NFS1 (fragment): NFS1_YEAST - Also known as SPL1 From Saccharomyces cerevisiae (strain ATCC 204508 / S288c) (Baker's yeast).
   9990..11081   -  CDS            LEU2: LEU3_YEAST - Experimental evidence at protein level: Swiss-Prot protein existence level 1. Catalyzes the oxidation of 3-carboxy-2-hydroxy-4- methylpentanoate (3-isopropylmalate) to 3-carboxy-4-methyl-2- oxopentanoate. The product decarboxylates to 4-methyl-2 oxopentanoate. From Saccharomyces cerevisiae (strain ATCC 204508 / S288c) (Baker's yeast).
  11082..11489   -  promoter       LEU2 promoter: S. cerevisiae LEU2
  11629..11706   -  CDS            YO192_YEAST (fragment): Experimental evidence at protein level: Swiss-Prot protein existence level 1. From Saccharomyces cerevisiae (strain ATCC 204508 / S288c) (Baker's yeast).
  11737..11789   +  misc_feature   bom (fragment): basis of mobility region from pBR322
  11817..12245   -  rep_origin     f1 ori (sequence partly withheld): f1 bacteriophage origin of replication; arrow indicates direction of (+) strand synthesis
  12249..19      -  CDS            lacZα (fragment) (across the origin): LacZα fragment of β-galactosidase; lacZ fragment
