[The description below was written by a language model from this plasmid's Addgene catalogue record and pLannotate feature annotations shown in this document.]
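Description:
pML107-SAM50 is a yeast CRISPR/Cas9 plasmid built on the pML107 backbone, an all-in-one E. coli–S. cerevisiae shuttle vector of about 12.4 kb that delivers both the nuclease and a single guide RNA. In bacteria it replicates from a high-copy ColE1/pUC-type origin and is selected with ampicillin through the β-lactamase gene. In yeast it is maintained as a multicopy episome by the 2μ origin and selected by leucine prototrophy through a LEU2 cassette driven by its own promoter. The annotation also picks up pBluescript-derived remnants, including an f1 origin, T7 and T3 promoters, lac promoter/operator elements and a lacZα fragment. Short fragments of flanking yeast genes and pBR322 sequences are also detected, and these appear to be carry-over from the marker and backbone rather than functional parts.

The payload consists of two expression units. Streptococcus pyogenes Cas9 is transcribed from the strong constitutive TDH3 (GAP) promoter and terminated by the ADH1 terminator. On the opposite strand, the RNA polymerase III SNR52 promoter drives a 20-nt spacer fused to the S. pyogenes gRNA scaffold, ending at the SUP4 tRNA terminator. The spacer was introduced as a short oligonucleotide insert between the SwaI and BclI sites, both of which were destroyed by cloning. It directs Cas9 to SAM50 (YNL026W, also known as OMP85 or TOB55) in budding yeast. The record gives the purpose simply as expressing Cas9 with this guide, so the plasmid serves to cut the SAM50 locus for genome editing. No repair template is carried on it. The associated publication concerns modifiers that change gene essentiality.
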