Addgene plasmid #232895: pML107-SAM50
Purpose: Plasmid expressing Cas9 and gRNA AATAGTTTATGTAAGAACAG which targets the SAM50 gene.
Depositing lab: Jolanda Van Leeuwen. Depositing organization: University of Massachusetts, Worcester. Publication: The modifiers that cause changes in gene essentiality. Batte A, Bosch-Guiteras N, Pons C, Ota M, Lopes M, Sharma S, Tellini N, Paltenghi C, Conti M, Kan KT, Ho UL, Wiederkehr M, Barraud J, Ashe M, Aloy P, Liti G, Chabes A, Parts L, van Leeuwen J. Cell Syst. 2026 Mar 2:101515. doi: 10.1016/j.cels.2025.101515. PubMed 41775267.
Backbone
  Vector backbone: pML107
  Backbone manufacturer: Laughery et al, 2015, Yeast
  Backbone size w/o insert (bp): 12367
  Vector type: Yeast Expression, CRISPR
  Selectable markers: LEU2
Growth in bacteria
  Bacterial resistance: Ampicillin, 100 μg/mL
  Growth temperature: 37°C
  Growth strain: DH5alpha
  Copy number: High Copy
Gene/Insert
  Gene/Insert name: SAM50 gRNA (alt name: YNL026W)
  gRNA/shRNA sequence: AATAGTTTATGTAAGAACAG
  Species: S. cerevisiae (budding yeast)
  Insert size (bp): 33
  Entrez Gene: SAM50 (a.k.a. YNL026W, OMP85, TOB55)
  Promoter: snR52
  Cloning method: Restriction Enzyme; 5′ cloning site SwaI (destroyed during cloning); 3′ cloning site BclI (destroyed during cloning)
Terms and licenses: Academic/Nonprofit Terms; Industry Terms: Not Available to Industry
How to cite: pML107-SAM50 was a gift from Jolanda Van Leeuwen (Addgene plasmid # 232895 ; http://n2t.net/addgene:232895 ; RRID:Addgene_232895)
